>Addgene plasmid #90669 | DYNLT1 B2.5 gRNA | addgene full sequence | sequence record 183169 | Addgene NGS Result
CCCCTGATTCTGTGGATAACCGTATTACCGCCTTTGAGTGAGCTGATACCGCTCGCCGCAGCCGAACGAC
CGAGCGCAGCGAGTCAGTGAGCGAGGAAGCGGAAGAGCGCCCAATACGCAAACCGCCTCTCCCCGCGCGT
TGGCCGATTCATTAATGCAGCTGGCACGACAGGTTTCCCGACTGGAAAGCGGGCAGTGAGCGCAACGCAA
TTAATGTGAGTTAGCTCACTCATTAGGCACCCCAGGCTTTACACTTTATGCTTCCGGCTCGTATGTTGTG
TGGAATTGTGAGCGGATAACAATTTCACACAGGAAACAGCTATGACCATGATTACGCCAAGCGCGCAATT
AACCCTCACTAAAGGGAACAAAAGCTGGAGCTGCAAGCTTAATGTAGTCTTATGCAATACTCTTGTAGTC
TTGCAACATGGTAACGATGAGTTAGCAACATGCCTTACAAGGAGAGAAAAAGCACCGTGCATGCCGATTG
GTGGAAGTAAGGTGGTACGATCGTGCCTTATTAGGAAGGCAACAGACGGGTCTGACATGGATTGGACGAA
CCACTGAATTGCCGCATTGCAGAGATATTGTATTTAAGTGCCTAGCTCGATACATAAACGGGTCTCTCTG
GTTAGACCAGATCTGAGCCTGGGAGCTCTCTGGCTAACTAGGGAACCCACTGCTTAAGCCTCAATAAAGC
TTGCCTTGAGTGCTTCAAGTAGTGTGTGCCCGTCTGTTGTGTGACTCTGGTAACTAGAGATCCCTCAGAC
CCTTTTAGTCAGTGTGGAAAATCTCTAGCAGTGGCGCCCGAACAGGGACTTGAAAGCGAAAGGGAAACCA
GAGGAGCTCTCTCGACGCAGGACTCGGCTTGCTGAAGCGCGCACGGCAAGAGGCGAGGGGCGGCGACTGG
TGAGTACGCCAAAAATTTTGACTAGCGGAGGCTAGAAGGAGAGAGATGGGTGCGAGAGCGTCAGTATTAA
GCGGGGGAGAATTAGATCGCGATGGGAAAAAATTCGGTTAAGGCCAGGGGGAAAGAAAAAATATAAATTA
AAACATATAGTATGGGCAAGCAGGGAGCTAGAACGATTCGCAGTTAATCCTGGCCTGTTAGAAACATCAG
AAGGCTGTAGACAAATACTGGGACAGCTACAACCATCCCTTCAGACAGGATCAGAAGAACTTAGATCATT
ATATAATACAGTAGCAACCCTCTATTGTGTGCATCAAAGGATAGAGATAAAAGACACCAAGGAAGCTTTA
GACAAGATAGAGGAAGAGCAAAACAAAAGTAAGACCACCGCACAGCAAGCGGCCGCTGATCTTCAGACCT
GGAGGAGGAGATATGAGGGACAATTGGAGAAGTGAATTATATAAATATAAAGTAGTAAAAATTGAACCAT
TAGGAGTAGCACCCACCAAGGCAAAGAGAAGAGTGGTGCAGAGAGAAAAAAGAGCAGTGGGAATAGGAGC
TTTGTTCCTTGGGTTCTTGGGAGCAGCAGGAAGCACTATGGGCGCAGCGTCAATGACGCTGACGGTACAG
GCCAGACAATTATTGTCTGGTATAGTGCAGCAGCAGAACAATTTGCTGAGGGCTATTGAGGCGCAACAGC
ATCTGTTGCAACTCACAGTCTGGGGCATCAAGCAGCTCCAGGCAAGAATCCTGGCTGTGGAAAGATACCT
AAAGGATCAACAGCTCCTGGGGATTTGGGGTTGCTCTGGAAAACTCATTTGCACCACTGCTGTGCCTTGG
AATGCTAGTTGGAGTAATAAATCTCTGGAACAGATTTGGAATCACACGACCTGGATGGAGTGGGACAGAG
AAATTAACAATTACACAAGCTTAATACACTCCTTAATTGAAGAATCGCAAAACCAGCAAGAAAAGAATGA
ACAAGAATTATTGGAATTAGATAAATGGGCAAGTTTGTGGAATTGGTTTAACATAACAAATTGGCTGTGG
TATATAAAATTATTCATAATGATAGTAGGAGGCTTGGTAGGTTTAAGAATAGTTTTTGCTGTACTTTCTA
TAGTGAATAGAGTTAGGCAGGGATATTCACCATTATCGTTTCAGACCCACCTCCCAACCCCGAGGGGACC
CAGAGAGGGCCTATTTCCCATGATTCCTTCATATTTGCATATACGATACAAGGCTGTTAGAGAGATAATT
AGAATTAATTTGACTGTAAACACAAAGATATTAGTACAAAATACGTGACGTAGAAAGTAATAATTTCTTG
GGTAGTTTGCAGTTTTAAAATTATGTTTTAAAATGGACTATCATATGCTTACCGTAACTTGAAAGTATTT
CGATTTCTTGGCTTTATATATCTTGTGGAAAGGACGAAACACCGCTACTACATTTGTGGTCCACGTTTAA
GAGCTATGCTGGAAACAGCATAGCAAGTTTAAATAAGGCTAGTCCGTTATCAACTTGAAAAAGTGGCACC
GAGTCGGTGCTTTTTTTGAATTCTAGATCTTGAGACAAATGGCAGTATTCATCCACAATTTTAAAAGAAA
AGGGGGGATTGGGGGGTACAGTGCAGGGGAAAGAATAGTAGACATAATAGCAACAGACATACAAACTAAA
GAATTACAAAAACAAATTACAAAAATTCAAAATTTTCGGGTTTATTACAGGGACAGCAGAGATCCACTTT
GGCGCCGGCTCGAGTGGCTCCGGTGCCCGTCAGTGGGCAGAGCGCACATCGCCCACAGTCCCCGAGAAGT
TGGGGGGAGGGGTCGGCAATTGAACCGGTGCCTAGAGAAGGTGGCGCGGGGTAAACTGGGAAAGTGATGT
CGTGTACTGGCTCCGCCTTTTTCCCGAGGGTGGGGGAGAACCGTATATAAGTGCAGTAGTCGCCGTGAAC
GTTCTTTTTCGCAACGGGTTTGCCGCCAGAACACAGGTGTCGTGACGCGGGATCCGCCACCATGACCGAG
TACAAGCCCACGGTGCGCCTCGCCACCCGCGACGACGTCCCCAGGGCCGTACGCACCCTCGCCGCCGCGT
TCGCCGACTACCCCGCCACGCGCCACACCGTCGATCCGGACCGCCACATCGAGCGGGTCACCGAGCTGCA
AGAACTCTTCCTCACGCGCGTCGGGCTCGACATCGGCAAGGTGTGGGTCGCGGACGACGGCGCCGCGGTG
GCGGTCTGGACCACGCCGGAGAGCGTCGAAGCGGGGGCGGTGTTCGCCGAGATCGGCCCGCGCATGGCCG
AGTTGAGCGGTTCCCGGCTGGCCGCGCAGCAACAGATGGAAGGCCTCCTGGCGCCGCACCGGCCCAAGGA
GCCCGCGTGGTTCCTGGCCACCGTCGGAGTCTCGCCCGACCACCAGGGCAAGGGTCTGGGCAGCGCCGTC
GTGCTCCCCGGAGTGGAGGCGGCCGAGCGCGCCGGGGTGCCCGCCTTCCTGGAGACCTCCGCGCCCCGCA
ACCTCCCCTTCTACGAGCGGCTCGGCTTCACCGTCACCGCCGACGTCGAGGTGCCCGAAGGACCGCGCAC
CTGGTGCATGACCCGCAAGCCCGGTGCCTGAACGCGTTAAGTCGACAATCAACCTCTGGATTACAAAATT
TGTGAAAGATTGACTGGTATTCTTAACTATGTTGCTCCTTTTACGCTATGTGGATACGCTGCTTTAATGC
CTTTGTATCATGCTATTGCTTCCCGTATGGCTTTCATTTTCTCCTCCTTGTATAAATCCTGGTTGCTGTC
TCTTTATGAGGAGTTGTGGCCCGTTGTCAGGCAACGTGGCGTGGTGTGCACTGTGTTTGCTGACGCAACC
CCCACTGGTTGGGGCATTGCCACCACCTGTCAGCTCCTTTCCGGGACTTTCGCTTTCCCCCTCCCTATTG
CCACGGCGGAACTCATCGCCGCCTGCCTTGCCCGCTGCTGGACAGGGGCTCGGCTGTTGGGCACTGACAA
TTCCGTGGTGTTGTCGGGGAAATCATCGTCCTTTCCTTGGCTGCTCGCCTGTGTTGCCACCTGGATTCTG
CGCGGGACGTCCTTCTGCTACGTCCCTTCGGCCCTCAATCCAGCGGACCTTCCTTCCCGCGGCCTGCTGC
CGGCTCTGCGGCCTCTTCCGCGTCTTCGCCTTCGCCCTCAGACGAGTCGGATCTCCCTTTGGGCCGCCTC
CCCGCGTCGACTTTAAGACCAATGACTTACAAGGCAGCTGTAGATCTTAGCCACTTTTTAAAAGAAAAGG
GGGGACTGGAAGGGCTAATTCACTCCCAACGAAGACAAGATCTGCTTTTTGCTTGTACTGGGTCTCTCTG
GTTAGACCAGATCTGAGCCTGGGAGCTCTCTGGCTAACTAGGGAACCCACTGCTTAAGCCTCAATAAAGC
TTGCCTTGAGTGCTTCAAGTAGTGTGTGCCCGTCTGTTGTGTGACTCTGGTAACTAGAGATCCCTCAGAC
CCTTTTAGTCAGTGTGGAAAATCTCTAGCAGTACGTATAGTAGTTCATGTCATCTTATTATTCAGTATTT
ATAACTTGCAAAGAAATGAATATCAGAGAGTGAGAGGAACTTGTTTATTGCAGCTTATAATGGTTACAAA
TAAAGCAATAGCATCACAAATTTCACAAATAAAGCATTTTTTTCACTGCATTCTAGTTGTGGTTTGTCCA
AACTCATCAATGTATCTTATCATGTCTGGCTCTAGCTATCCCGCCCCTAACTCCGCCCATCCCGCCCCTA
ACTCCGCCCAGTTCCGCCCATTCTCCGCCCCATGGCTGACTAATTTTTTTTATTTATGCAGAGGCCGAGG
CCGCCTCGGCCTCTGAGCTATTCCAGAAGTAGTGAGGAGGCTTTTTTGGAGGCCTAGGGACGTACCCAAT
TCGCCCTATAGTGAGTCGTATTACGCGCGCTCACTGGCCGTCGTTTTACAACGTCGTGACTGGGAAAACC
CTGGCGTTACCCAACTTAATCGCCTTGCAGCACATCCCCCTTTCGCCAGCTGGCGTAATAGCGAAGAGGC
CCGCACCGATCGCCCTTCCCAACAGTTGCGCAGCCTGAATGGCGAATGGG
[124 nt withheld, positions 5021-5144]
C
[91 nt withheld, positions 5146-5236]
A
[49 nt withheld, positions 5238-5286]
CCTTTGACGTTGGAGTCCACGTTCTTT
[37 nt withheld, positions 5314-5350]
ACCCTATCTCGGTCTATTCTTTTGATTTATAAGGGATTTTGCCGATTTCGGCCTATTGGTTAAAAAATGA
GCTGATTTAACAAAAATTTAACGCGAATTTTAACAAAATATTAACGCTTACAATTTAGGTGGCACTTTTC
GGGGAAATGTGCGCGGAACCCCTATTTGTTTATTTTTCTAAATACATTCAAATATGTATCCGCTCATGAG
ACAATAACCCTGATAAATGCTTCAATAATATTGAAAAAGGAAGAGTATGAGTATTCAACATTTCCGTGTC
GCCCTTATTCCCTTTTTTGCGGCATTTTGCCTTCCTGTTTTTGCTCACCCAGAAACGCTGGTGAAAGTAA
AAGATGCTGAAGATCAGTTGGGTGCACGAGTGGGTTACATCGAACTGGATCTCAACAGCGGTAAGATCCT
TGAGAGTTTTCGCCCCGAAGAACGTTTTCCAATGATGAGCACTTTTAAAGTTCTGCTATGTGGCGCGGTA
TTATCCCGTATTGACGCCGGGCAAGAGCAACTCGGTCGCCGCATACACTATTCTCAGAATGACTTGGTTG
AGTACTCACCAGTCACAGAAAAGCATCTTACGGATGGCATGACAGTAAGAGAATTATGCAGTGCTGCCAT
AACCATGAGTGATAACACTGCGGCCAACTTACTTCTGACAACGATCGGAGGACCGAAGGAGCTAACCGCT
TTTTTGCACAACATGGGGGATCATGTAACTCGCCTTGATCGTTGGGAACCGGAGCTGAATGAAGCCATAC
CAAACGACGAGCGTGACACCACGATGCCTGTAGCAATGGCAACAACGTTGCGCAAACTATTAACTGGCGA
ACTACTTACTCTAGCTTCCCGGCAACAATTAATAGACTGGATGGAGGCGGATAAAGTTGCAGGACCACTT
CTGCGCTCGGCCCTTCCGGCTGGCTGGTTTATTGCTGATAAATCTGGAGCCGGTGAGCGTGGGTCTCGCG
GTATCATTGCAGCACTGGGGCCAGATGGTAAGCCCTCCCGTATCGTAGTTATCTACACGACGGGGAGTCA
GGCAACTATGGATGAACGAAATAGACAGATCGCTGAGATAGGTGCCTCACTGATTAAGCATTGGTAACTG
TCAGACCAAGTTTACTCATATATACTTTAGATTGATTTAAAACTTCATTTTTAATTTAAAAGGATCTAGG
TGAAGATCCTTTTTGATAATCTCATGACCAAAATCCCTTAACGTGAGTTTTCGTTCCACTGAGCGTCAGA
CCCCGTAGAAAAGATCAAAGGATCTTCTTGAGATCCTTTTTTTCTGCGCGTAATCTGCTGCTTGCAAACA
AAAAAACCACCGCTACCAGCGGTGGTTTGTTTGCCGGATCAAGAGCTACCAACTCTTTTTCCGAAGGTAA
CTGGCTTCAGCAGAGCGCAGATACCAAATACTGTTCTTCTAGTGTAGCCGTAGTTAGGCCACCACTTCAA
GAACTCTGTAGCACCGCCTACATACCTCGCTCTGCTAATCCTGTTACCAGTGGCTGCTGCCAGTGGCGAT
AAGTCGTGTCTTACCGGGTTGGACTCAAGACGATAGTTACCGGATAAGGCGCAGCGGTCGGGCTGAACGG
GGGGTTCGTGCACACAGCCCAGCTTGGAGCGAACGACCTACACCGAACTGAGATACCTACAGCGTGAGCT
ATGAGAAAGCGCCACGCTTCCCGAAGGGAGAAAGGCGGACAGGTATCCGGTAAGCGGCAGGGTCGGAACA
GGAGAGCGCACGAGGGAGCTTCCAGGGGGAAACGCCTGGTATCTTTATAGTCCTGTCGGGTTTCGCCACC
TCTGACTTGAGCGTCGATTTTTGTGATGCTCGTCAGGGGGGCGGAGCCTATGGAAAAACGCCAGCAACGC
GGCCTTTTTACGGTTCCTGGCCTTTTGCTGGCCTTTTGCTCACATGTTCTTTCCTGCGTTAT
Features (pLannotate 1.2.2; 28 found; start..end, strand, type, name):
      1..105     +  rep_origin     RSF ori (fragment): Plasmids containing the RSF 1030 origin of replication can be propagated in E. coli cells that contain additional plasmids with compatible origins.
    107..199     +  CDS            lacI (fragment): lac repressor; lacI; The lac repressor binds to the lac operator to inhibit transcription in E. coli. This inhibition can be relieved by adding lactose or isopropyl-β-D-thiogalactopyranoside (IPTG).
    212..233     +  protein_bind   CAP binding site: CAP binding activates transcription in the presence of cAMP. E. coli catabolite activator protein
    248..278     +  promoter       lac promoter: promoter for the E. coli lac operon
    286..302     +  protein_bind   lac operator: The lac repressor binds to the lac operator to inhibit transcription in E. coli. This inhibition can be relieved by adding lactose or isopropyl-β-D-thiogalactopyranoside (IPTG). lac repressor encoded by lacI
    347..365     +  promoter       T3 promoter: promoter for bacteriophage T3 RNA polymerase
    393..619     +  promoter       RSV promoter: Rous sarcoma virus enhancer/promoter
    620..800     +  LTR            5' LTR (truncated): truncated 5' long terminal repeat (LTR) from HIV-1
    847..972     +  misc_feature   HIV-1 Ψ: packaging signal of human immunodeficiency virus type 1
    956..1319    +  CDS            HIV-1 gag (fragment): gag protein from human immunodeficiency virus 1; gag
   1465..1698    +  misc_feature   RRE: The Rev response element (RRE) of HIV-1 allows for Rev-dependent mRNA export from the nucleus to the cytoplasm.
   2075..2101    +  CDS            Rev (fragment): human immunodeficiency virus 1 (HIV-1) Rev protein; rev; enhances nuclear export of unspliced and incompletely spliced viral mRNAs
   2105..2345    +  promoter       U6 promoter: RNA polymerase III promoter for human U6 snRNA
   2393..2460    +  misc_RNA       tracrRNA (fragment): trans-activating CRISPR RNA for the Streptococcus pyogenes CRISPR/Cas9 system
   2509..2626    +  misc_feature   cPPT/CTS: central polypurine tract and central termination sequence of HIV-1
   2695..2906    +  promoter       EF-1α core promoter: core promoter for human elongation factor EF-1α
   2932..3531    +  CDS            PuroR (fragment): puromycin N-acetyltransferase; pac from Streptomyces; confers resistance to puromycin
   3547..4135    +  misc_feature   WPRE: woodchuck hepatitis virus posttranscriptional regulatory element
   4186..4205    +  misc_feature   cPPT/CTS (fragment): central polypurine tract and central termination sequence of HIV-1
   4207..4440    +  LTR            3' LTR (ΔU3): self-inactivating 3' long terminal repeat (LTR) from HIV-1
   4518..4639    +  polyA_signal   SV40 poly(A) signal: SV40 polyadenylation signal
   4679..4814    +  rep_origin     SV40 ori: SV40 origin of replication
   4835..4853    -  promoter       T7 promoter: promoter for bacteriophage T7 RNA polymerase
   4861..5016    +  CDS            lacZα (fragment): LacZα fragment of β-galactosidase; lacZ fragment
   5021..5449    +  rep_origin     f1 ori (sequence partly withheld): f1 bacteriophage origin of replication; arrow indicates direction of (+) strand synthesis
   5502..5606    +  promoter       AmpR promoter: bla
   5607..6467    +  CDS            AmpR: β-lactamase; bla; confers resistance to ampicillin, carbenicillin, and related antibiotics
   6638..7226    +  rep_origin     ori: high-copy-number ColE1/pMB1/pBR322/pUC origin of replication
