[The description below was written by a language model from this plasmid's Addgene catalogue record and pLannotate feature annotations shown in this document.]
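Description:
DYNLT1 B2.5 gRNA is a third-generation lentiviral CRISPR guide-RNA plasmid built on the pLenti-sgRNA backbone and designed to target human DYNLT1. It is propagated in E. coli through a high-copy ColE1/pUC-type origin with ampicillin selection (AmpR), and it also carries an f1 origin and remnants of lac/lacZα cloning-vector sequence. The catalogue lists the empty backbone as 9151 bp, whereas the sequenced plasmid is 7,302 nt. This is consistent with loss of a stuffer fragment when the guide oligos were ligated between the two BsmBI sites, both destroyed in cloning, although the record does not say so explicitly.

The viral portion has the usual third-generation layout. An RSV promoter replaces the U3 region of a truncated HIV-1 5' LTR, so genomic RNA is made without Tat. It is followed by the Ψ packaging signal with a gag fragment, the RRE for Rev-dependent nuclear export, a cPPT/CTS, and a self-inactivating ΔU3 3' LTR. An SV40 poly(A) signal and SV40 origin lie downstream.

Between the LTRs, a human U6 RNA polymerase III promoter drives the DYNLT1 spacer fused to the S. pyogenes guide scaffold (annotated as a tracrRNA fragment). A separate EF-1α core promoter expresses puromycin N-acetyltransferase, followed by a WPRE to enhance expression, which allows puromycin selection of transduced cells. No Cas9 is annotated, so the nuclease must be supplied separately by the target cells.

The plasmid belongs to a guide series (pKMKO) used in a large-scale CRISPR/Cas9 analysis of cell-cycle gene knockouts in human cells. The depositor notes that the listed guide sequence includes the 5' BsmBI cloning overhang and is not only the 20-nt spacer.
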