Addgene plasmid #90669: DYNLT1 B2.5 gRNA
Purpose: 3rd generation lentiviral gRNA plasmid targeting human DYNLT1
Depositing lab: Iain Cheeseman. Depositing organization: Whitehead Institute for Biomedical Research. Publication: Large-Scale Analysis of CRISPR/Cas9 Cell-Cycle Knockouts Reveals the Diversity of p53-Dependent Responses to Cell-Cycle Defects. McKinley KL, Cheeseman IM. Dev Cell. 2017 Feb 27;40(4):405-420.e2. doi: 10.1016/j.devcel.2017.01.012. Epub 2017 Feb 16. PubMed 28216383.
Backbone
  Vector backbone: pLenti-sgRNA
  Backbone manufacturer: Eric Lander & David Sabatini labs (Addgene plasmid #71409)
  Backbone size w/o insert (bp): 9151
  Vector type: Lentiviral, CRISPR
  Selectable markers: Puromycin
Growth in bacteria
  Bacterial resistance: Ampicillin, 100 μg/mL
  Growth temperature: 37°C
  Growth strain: NEB Stable
  Copy number: Unknown
Gene/Insert
  Gene/Insert name: DYNLT1 (Guide Designation B2.5) (alt name: pKMKO series)
  gRNA/shRNA sequence: CACCgCTACTACATTTGTGGTCCAC
  Species: H. sapiens (human)
  Promoter: U6
  Cloning method: Restriction Enzyme; 5′ cloning site BsmBI (destroyed during cloning); 3′ cloning site BsmBI (destroyed during cloning)
  Sequencing primers: 5′ hU6-F (5'-GAGGGCCTATTTCCCATGATT-3'); 3′ EF1a-R (5'-CACGGCGACTACTGCACTTA-3')
Terms and licenses: Academic/Nonprofit Terms; Industry Terms: Not Available to Industry
Depositor comments: Please note that gRNA target sequence listed is not strictly the 20nt spacer sequence, but also contains the 5' BsmBI overhang. For more information about knockout human cell lines generated using this plasmid, please see http://cellcycleknockouts.wi.mit.edu/ .
How to cite: DYNLT1 B2.5 gRNA was a gift from Iain Cheeseman (Addgene plasmid # 90669 ; http://n2t.net/addgene:90669 ; RRID:Addgene_90669)
